Addgene plasmid #37113: pCMV-GLI(-)TAD
Depositing lab: David Walterhouse. Depositing organization: Ann and Robert H. Lurie Children's Hospital of Chicago. Publication: GLI activates transcription through a herpes simplex viral protein 16-like activation domain. Yoon JW, Liu CZ, Yang JT, Swart R, Iannaccone P, Walterhouse D. J Biol Chem. 1998 Feb 6;273(6):3496-501. 10.1074/jbc.273.6.3496 PubMed 9452474.
Backbone
  Vector backbone: pcDNA3
  Backbone manufacturer: Invitrogen
  Backbone size w/o insert (bp): 5500
  Total vector size (bp): 7700
  Modifications to backbone: Inserted GLI cDNA with a 1,409-bp AccI fragment deleted from the 3' end into the HindIII/XbaI site of pcDNA3.
  Vector type: Mammalian Expression
  Selectable markers: Neomycin (select with G418)
Growth in bacteria
  Bacterial resistance: Ampicillin, 100 μg/mL
  Growth temperature: 37°C
  Growth strain: XL1 Blue
  Copy number: High Copy
Gene/Insert
  Gene/Insert name: GLI1
  Species: H. sapiens (human)
  Mutation: deleted 1,409 bp AccI fragment from 3' end of GLI cDNA
  Entrez Gene: GLI1 (a.k.a. GLI, PAPA8, PPD1)
  Promoter: CMV
  Cloning method: Restriction Enzyme; 5′ cloning site HindIII (not destroyed); 3′ cloning site XbaI (not destroyed)
  Sequencing primers: 5′ CMV-; 3′ ---
Terms and licenses: Academic/Nonprofit Terms; Industry Terms: Not Available to Industry
How to cite: pCMV-GLI(-)TAD was a gift from David Walterhouse (Addgene plasmid # 37113 ; http://n2t.net/addgene:37113 ; RRID:Addgene_37113)
