[The description below was written by a language model from this plasmid's Addgene catalogue record.]
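Description:
pCMV-GLI(-)TAD is a mammalian expression plasmid built on the pcDNA3 backbone (about 5.5 kb), giving a total construct of roughly 7.7 kb. It is propagated in E. coli as a high-copy plasmid under ampicillin selection, and it carries a neomycin resistance marker so that transfected mammalian cells can be selected with G418. No feature table accompanies the record, so the remaining backbone elements are not itemised. pcDNA3-type vectors generally provide a polyadenylation signal downstream of the cloning site and a separate promoter driving the neomycin cassette.

The insert is a truncated human GLI1 cDNA, cloned between the HindIII and XbaI sites (both retained) and transcribed from the CMV immediate-early promoter for strong constitutive expression. A 1,409-bp AccI fragment has been deleted from the 3' end of the cDNA. As the name "(-)TAD" and the associated publication title suggest, this deletion removes the C-terminal region of GLI1 that contains its transcriptional activation domain, described as resembling the activation domain of herpes simplex viral protein 16. No epitope tag or reporter fusion is recorded.

The plasmid serves as a deletion mutant for structure-function work on GLI1, a zinc-finger transcription factor that acts downstream of Hedgehog signalling. It would typically be transfected alongside full-length GLI1 constructs to compare their ability to activate GLI-responsive transcription, showing how much the deleted C-terminal region contributes to transactivation. The record does not state the exact amino acid boundaries of the truncated protein.
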