>Addgene plasmid #37113 | pCMV-GLI(-)TAD | addgene partial sequence | sequence record 49516 | BGH-rev 5'-TAGAAGGCACAGTCGAGG-3'
TAGGTGAACTATAGAATAGGGCCCTCTAGAACTAGTGGATCCCCCGGGCTGCAGGAATTCCCCTTTATTA
TCAGGAAACAGTGTCATTATCAAATTTCTCCTCAAAACGTATGACAGAGGTTGGGAGGTAAGGATCAAAG
TTCTGTCCTCCCCCTGCCACAGTGGGTGGGGTATGGACACAGCCCAGGCTCTTGAACCTCTGGACTCTAG
CTGGAGCAGGACGGTCAGCAGCCTGGGCTGGGTCACTGGCCCTCCGGGTGACCCCTGCATTGGGGTTGTA
TCCTGGATACTCGGCTCGGCTTCTCCAAGGAGGCATGGGAAGACCACCTATCCGATCCAGGCTGGATGCT
GCAGTGGGCGAAGTACCACCCCCTCTGGCTGAAGCATATCTTGCCCGAAGCAGGTAGTGCTGGGCAGGCA
TAAGGCCAGGCAGGGAGGATGCTCCATTCTCTGGTGGGGAGCCAGGGGGGAAAGGAGAGGCCAGGGAGGA
GCGGCGGCTGACAGTATAGGCAGAGCTGATGCTGCTGGAGCTGCTGCTGCGGCGTTCAAGAGAGACTGGG
GGGCCCACGCGGCGGGACACAGTGGTACCGGTGTGGGACAAGCTGGGCAGTTTGAGACCCCGGGTCCCTA
TTGGCCGGAGTTGATGTAGCTGGTCCAGCCTGAGGTTCTCAAGGCGGCGAAGAGTGGACAGACCAGTGCC
AGCAATGCAAGGTCCCTCGTCCAAGCTGGAGAGGTCTTCAGTGCTGCCCCCTGCATTGCCAGTCATTTCC
ACACCACTGTCTGTATTGGCTGCACTCCCTGCCGGGGAGTGGTCACTGCTGCAGGATGACTGGGCCCCAG
GGCTTGGCTGTGGCTTCATGGCACCCTCTGGCACAGTCAGTCTGCTTTCCTCCCTGATGGGACCTCCTTC
CCGCTCCCTCNTTGGGCTCCACTGTAGAAAATGGATGGTGCCCGAAGCAGGGGG
